Addgene plasmid #70284: pRL692
Purpose: Tn5-based plasmid for transposition in Synechococcus sp. strain PCC 7942
Depositing lab: Peter Wolk. Depositing organization: Michigan State University. Publication: A novel gene that bears a DnaJ motif influences cyanobacterial cell division. Koksharova OA, Wolk CP. J Bacteriol. 2002 Oct;184(19):5524-8. PubMed 12218043.
Backbone
  Vector backbone: unknown
  Total vector size (bp): 7738
  Vector type: Bacterial Expression
  Selectable markers: Erythromycin for cyanobacteria
Growth in bacteria
  Bacterial resistance: Spectinomycin and Streptomycin, 50 & 50 μg/mL
  Growth temperature: 37°C
  Growth strain: DH5alpha
  Copy number: Unknown
Gene/Insert
  Gene/Insert name: Transposon Tn5-692
  Cloning method: Unknown
  Sequencing primers: 5′ CAT-F (GTTTGTGATGGCTTCCATGTC)
Terms and licenses: Academic/Nonprofit Terms; Industry Terms: Not Available to Industry
Depositor comments: Tn5 derivative Tn5-692 (in plasmid pRL692; GenBank accession no. AF424805) contains a pMB1 oriV; and bears mutations (Zhou, et al. 1998 J. Mol. Biol. 276:913–925) that increase its rate of transposition ca. 100-fold relative to that of Tn5-1058 (Wolk, et al. 1991. Proc. Natl. Acad. Sci. USA 88:5355–5359), providing large numbers of transposon mutants. The erythromycin-resistance gene came from Horinouchi and Weisblum (J. Bacteriol. 150: 804-814, 1982) and the streptomycin-spectinomycin gene came from the Ω-fragment described by Prentki and Krisch (Gene 29, 303-313, 1984) and was purchased as an EcoRI fragment from Amersham. NOTE--Because Tn5-692 appears able to transpose repeatedly, the user is cautioned not to delay storing strains whose phenotype is of interest. Additional references: Miyagishima S-y, Wolk CP, Osteryoung KW (2005) Identification of cyanobacterial cell division genes by comparative and mutational analyses. Mol Microbiol 56: 126-143
How to cite: pRL692 was a gift from Peter Wolk (Addgene plasmid # 70284 ; http://n2t.net/addgene:70284 ; RRID:Addgene_70284)
