[The description below was written by a language model from this plasmid's Addgene catalogue record and pLannotate feature annotations shown in this document.]
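Description:
pRL692 is a 7,738 bp bacterial plasmid that delivers the Tn5 derivative Tn5-692 for random insertional mutagenesis of the cyanobacterium Synechococcus sp. strain PCC 7942. The backbone is recorded as unknown. The plasmid is maintained in E. coli under spectinomycin and streptomycin selection, while erythromycin is the listed marker for selecting cyanobacterial recipients.

The feature table shows two Tn5 transposase recognition ends, annotated as mosaic ends, at positions 1–19 and 6852–6870. These bracket most of the plasmid. Between them lie the aadA streptomycin/spectinomycin resistance gene, which the depositor attributes to the Ω fragment, a ColE1/pMB1-type origin of replication, and the ermC erythromycin resistance methylase with its regulatory leader peptide. The same interval holds a cat promoter driving a partial chloramphenicol acetyltransferase sequence and the Tn5 transposase gene tnpA. Short hits annotated as fragments of β-lactamase, a pBR322 bom region and a phage capsid gene also fall here and are probably cloning remnants or spurious matches.

Because the transposon carries its own pMB1 oriV, genomic DNA flanking an insertion can in principle be recovered as a self-replicating plasmid in E. coli. Outside the ends sit an IncP oriT with traJ and a traI fragment, consistent with conjugal mobilisation from E. coli into the cyanobacterium when transfer functions are supplied in trans.

According to the depositor, Tn5-692 bears mutations that raise its transposition rate roughly 100-fold over the earlier Tn5-1058, giving large numbers of mutants. With the transposase inside the element, Tn5-692 appears able to transpose repeatedly, so insertions may not stay stable. The associated work used it to identify cyanobacterial cell division genes.
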