Features (pLannotate 1.2.2; 18 found; start..end, strand, type, name):
      1..19      +  misc_feature   Tn5 ME: hyperactive mosaic end for Tn5 transposase recognition (Reznikoff et al., 2004)
     40..60      -  misc_feature   MCS (fragment): pUC18/19 multiple cloning site
    409..1194    +  CDS            aadA: S3AD_SHIFL - Experimental evidence at protein level: Swiss-Prot protein existence level 1. Mediates bacterial resistance to the antibiotics streptomycin and spectinomycin. From Shigella flexneri.
   1907..2146    +  CDS            D20 (fragment): CAPSD_BPT5 - Experimental evidence at protein level: Swiss-Prot protein existence level 1. Major capsid protein that self-associates to form 120 hexamers and 11 pentamers, building the T=13 icosahedral capsid which about 860 Angstroms in diameter. Responsible for its self-assembly into a procapsid. The phage does not need to encode a separate scaffolfing protein because its capsid protein contains the delta domain that carries that function. The capsid gains its final stability through the reorganization of the subunits that takes place upon expansion. DNA encapsidation through the portal trig
   2145..2467    +  CDS            bla(M) (fragment): β-lactamase lacking the signal sequence; bla(M); allows cytosolic expression of β-lactamase
   2639..3227    +  rep_origin     ori: high-copy-number ColE1/pMB1/pBR322/pUC origin of replication
   3413..3462    -  misc_feature   bom (fragment): basis of mobility region from pBR322
   3481..4212    -  CDS            ermC: ERMC1_STAAU - Experimental evidence at transcript level: Swiss-Prot protein existence level 2. This protein produces a dimethylation of the adenine residue at position 2085 in 23S rRNA, resulting in reduced affinity between ribosomes and macrolide-lincosamide-streptogramin B antibiotics. From Staphylococcus aureus.
   4275..4331    -  CDS            ermC: LPRM_STAAU - Experimental evidence at protein level: Swiss-Prot protein existence level 1. This peptide is involved in the control mechanism of the synthesis of the erythromycin resistance protein. From Staphylococcus aureus.
   4485..4587    +  promoter       cat promoter: promoter of the E. coli cat gene encoding chloramphenicol acetyltransferase
   4588..5251    +  CDS            CmR (fragment): chloramphenicol acetyltransferase; cat; confers resistance to chloramphenicol
   5350..6777    -  CDS            tnpA: TN5P_ECOLX - Also known as tnp. Experimental evidence at protein level: Swiss-Prot protein existence level 1. Mediates transposition of transposon Tn5 by a 'cut and paste' mechanism. First, the monomeric transposase binds the 19 bp inverted DNA repeats flanking the transposon. Then, dimerization of the DNA- bound transposase creates a synaptic DNA complex. After nicking of the first DNA strand, excision of the transposon proceeds through a series of intermediates. The transposase then mediates the insertion of the transposon at a new site by strand transfer. The activity of the wild- type tran
   6852..6870    -  misc_feature   Tn5 ME: hyperactive mosaic end for Tn5 transposase recognition (Reznikoff et al., 2004)
   6883..6903    -  misc_feature   MCS (fragment): pUC18/19 multiple cloning site
   6929..7015    -  CDS            traI (fragment): TRAI6_ECOLX - Experimental evidence at protein level: Swiss-Prot protein existence level 1. The initiation process of transfer DNA synthesis requires the interaction of at least three plasmid-specific components (TraH, I, and J) at the transfer origin resulting in the assembly of a specialised nucleoprotein complex - the relaxosome. Site- and strand-specific cleavage at the transfer origin is dependent on TraI and TraJ. From Escherichia coli.
   7053..7424    -  CDS            traJ: oriT-recognizing protein; traJ
   7457..7566    -  oriT           oriT: incP origin of transfer
   7703..7726    +  misc_feature   MCS (fragment): pUC18/19 multiple cloning site
>Addgene plasmid #70284 | pRL692 | depositor full sequence | sequence record 125728 | pRL692 sequence 7738 bps
CTGTCTCTTATACACATCTAGCGTCTAGACCTAGAGGATCCGGGTACCGAGCTCGAATTCGAGCTCCCCA
ATCCTCGTGATGATCAGTGATGGAAAAAGCACTGTAATTCCCTTGGTTTTTGGCTGAAAGTTTCGGACTC
AGTAGACCTAAGTACAGAGTGATGTCAACGCCTTCAAGCTAGACGGGAGGCGGCTTTTGCCATGGTTCAG
CGATCGCTCCTCATCTTCAATAAGCAGGGCATGAGCCAGCGTTAAGCAAATCAAATCAAATCTCGCTTCT
GGGCTTCAATAAATGGTTCCGATTGATGATAGGTTGATTCATGCAAGCTTGGAGCACAGGATGACGCCTA
ACAATTCATTCAAGCCGACACCGCTTCGCGGCGCGGCTTAATTCAGGAGTTAAACATCATGAGGGAAGCG
GTGATCGCCGAAGTATCGACTCAACTATCAGAGGTAGTTGGCGTCATCGAGCGCCATCTCGAACCGACGT
TGCTGGCCGTACATTTGTACGGCTCCGCAGTGGATGGCGGCCTGAAGCCACACAGTGATATTGATTTGCT
GGTTACGGTGACCGTAAGGCTTGATGAAACAACGCGGCGAGCTTTGATCAACGACCTTTTGGAAACTTCG
GCTTCCCCTGGAGAGAGCGAGATTCTCCGCGCTGTAGAAGTCACCATTGTTGTGCACGACGACATCATTC
CGTGGCGTTATCCAGCTAAGCGCGAACTGCAATTTGGAGAATGGCAGCGCAATGACATTCTTGCAGGTAT
CTTCGAGCCAGCCACGATCGACATTGATCTGGCTATCTTGCTGACAAAAGCAAGAGAACATAGCGTTGCC
TTGGTAGGTCCAGCGGCGGAGGAACTCTTTGATCCGGTTCCTGAACAGGATCTATTTGAGGCGCTAAATG
AAACCTTAACGCTATGGAACTCGCCGCCCGACTGGGCTGGCGATGAGCGAAATGTAGTGCTTACGTTGTC
CCGCATTTGGTACAGCGCAGTAACCGGCAAAATCGCGCCGAAGGATGTCGCTGCCGACTGGGCAATGGAG
CGCCTGCCGGCCCAGTATCAGCCCGTCATACTTGAAGCTAGGCAGGCTTATCTTGGACAAGAAGATCGCT
TGGCCTCGCGCGCAGATCAGTTGGAAGAATTTGTTCACTACGTGAAAGGCGAGATCACCAAGGTAGTCGG
CAAATAATGTCTAACAATTCGTTCAAGCCGACGCCGCTTCGCGGCGCGGCTTAACTCAAGCGTTAGAGAG
CTGGGGAAGACTATGCGCGATCTGTTGAAGGTGGTTCTAAGCCTCGTACTTGCGATGGCATCGGGGCAGG
CACTTGCTGACCTGCCAATTGTTTTAGTGGATGAAGCTCGTCTTCCCTATGACTACTCCCCATCCAACTA
CGACATTTCTCCAAGCAACTACGACAACTCCATAAGCAATTACGACAATAGTCCATCAAATTACGACAAC
TCTGAGAGCAACTACGATAATAGTTCATCCAATTACGACAATAGTCGCAACGGAAATCGTAGGCTTATAT
ATAGCGCAAATGGGTCTCGCACTTTCGCCGGCTACTACGTCATTGCCAACAATGGGACAACGAACTTCTT
TTCCACATCTGGCAAAAGGATGTTCTACACCCCAAAAGGGGGGCGCGGCGTCTATGGCGGCAAAGATGGG
AGCTTCTGCGGGGCATTGGTCGTCATAAATGGCCAATTTTCGCTTGCCCTGACAGATAACGGCCTGAAGA
TCATGTATCTAAGCAACTAGCCTGCTCTCTAATAAAATGTTAGGCCTCAACATCTAGTCGCAAGCTGAGG
GGAACCACTAGTGTCATACGAACCTCCAAGAGACGGTTACACAAACGGGTACATTGTTGATGTCATGTAT
GACAATCGCCCAAGTAAGTATCCAGCTGTGTTCAGAACGTACGTCCGAATTCGAGCTCGGTACCCGGATC
CTCTAGGCCTTAAGATCGAAAGAGCTGGTAGTTGGCGCACTGTTCGAAGAACTGCCGATGTCCAGTAAGA
TTCTTACTATGCTGGTTGAACCGGATGCTGGTAAAGCTACTTGGGTTGCTGCTTCTACTTATGGTACCGA
TACAACTACTGGTGAGGAAGTTAAAGGAGCTCGCGAAAGCTTGCATGCCTGCAGCAATGGCAACAACGTT
GCGCAAACTATTAACTGGCGAACTACTTACTCTAGCTTCCCGGCAACAATTAATAGACTGGATGGAGGCG
GATAAAGTTGCAGGACCACTTCTGCGCTCGGCCCTTCCGGCTGGCTGGTTTATTGCTGATAAATCTGGAG
CCGGTGAGCGTGGGTCTCGCGGTATCATTGCAGCACTGGGGCCAGATGGTAAGCCCTCCCGTATCGTAGT
TATCTACACGACGGGGAGTCAGGCAACTATGGATGAACGAAATAGACAGATCGCTGAGATAGGTGCCTCA
CTGATTAAGCATTGGTAACTGTCAGACCAAGTTTACTCATATATACTTTAGATTGATTTAAAACTTCATT
TTTAATTTAAAAGGATCTAGGTGAAGATCCTTTTTGATAATCTCATGACCAAAATCCCTTAACGTGAGTT
TTCGTTCCACTGAGCGTCAGACCCCGTAGAAAAGATCAAAGGATCTTCTTGAGATCCTTTTTTTCTGCGC
GTAATCTGCTGCTTGCAAACAAAAAAACCACCGCTACCAGCGGTGGTTTGTTTGCCGGATCAAGAGCTAC
CAACTCTTTTTCCGAAGGTAACTGGCTTCAGCAGAGCGCAGATACCAAATACTGTCCTTCTAGTGTAGCC
GTAGTTAGGCCACCACTTCAAGAACTCTGTAGCACCGCCTACATACCTCGCTCTGCTAATCCTGTTACCA
GTGGCTGCTGCCAGTGGCGATAAGTCGTGTCTTACCGGGTTGGACTCAAGACGATAGTTACCGGATAAGG
CGCAGCGGTCGGGCTGAACGGGGGGTTCGTGCACACAGCCCAGCTTGGAGCGAACGACCTACACCGAACT
GAGATACCTACAGCGTGAGCATTGAGAAAGCGCCACGCTTCCCGAAGGGAGAAAGGCGGACAGGTATCCG
GTAAGCGGCAGGGTCGGAACAGGAGAGCGCACGAGGGAGCTTCCAGGGGGAAACGCCTGGTATCTTTATA
GTCCTGTCGGGTTTCGCCACCTCTGACTTGAGCGTCGATTTTTGTGATGCTCGTCAGGGGGGCGGAGCCT
ATGGAAAAACGCCAGCAACGCGGCCTTTTTACGGTTCCTGGCCTTTTGCTGGCCTTTTGCTCACATGTTC
TTTCCTGCGTTATCCCCTGATTCTGTGGATAACCGTATTACCGCCTTTGAGTGAGCTGATACCGCTCGCC
GCAGCCGAACGACCGAGCGCAGCGAGTCAGTGAGCGAGGAAGCGGAAGAGCGCCTGATGCGGTATTTTCT
CCTTACGCATCTGTGCGGTATTTCACACCGCACCTGCATCCCTTAACTTACTTATTAAATAATTTATAGC
TATTGAAAAGAGATAAGAATTGTTCAAAGCTAATATTGTTTAAATCGTCAATTCCTGCATGTTTTAAGGA
ATTGTTAAATTGATTTTTTGTAAATATTTTCTTGTATTCTTTGTTAACCCATTTCATAACGAAATAATTA
TACTTTTGTTTATCTTTGTGTGATATTCTTGATTTTTTTCTACTTAATCTGATAAGTGAGCTATTCACTT
TAGGTTTAGGATGAAAATATTCTCTTGGAACCATACTTAATATAGAAATATCAACTTCTGCCATTAAAAG
TAATGCCAATGAGCGTTTTGTATTTAATAATCTTTTAGCAAACCCGTATTCCACGATTAAATAAATCTCA
TTAGCTATACTATCAAAAACAATTTTGCGTATTATATCCGTACTTATGTTATAAGGTATATTACCATATA
TTTTATAGGATTGGTTTTTAGGAAATTTAAACTGCAATATATCCTTGTTTAAAACTTGGAAATTATCGTG
ATCAACAAGTTTATTTTCTGTAGTTTTGCATAATTTATGGTCTATTTCAATGGCAGTTACGAAATTACAC
CTCTTTACTAATTCAAGGGTAAAATGGCCTTTTCCTGAGCCGATTTCAAAGATATTATCATGTTCATTTA
ATCTTATATTTGTCATTATTTTATCTATATTATGTTTTGAAGTAATAAAGTTTTGACTGTGTTTTATATT
TTTCTCGTTCATTATAACCCTCTTTAATTTGGTTATATGAATTTTGCTTATTAACGATTCATTATAACCA
CTTATTTTTTGTTTGGTTGATAATGAACTGTGCTGATTACAAAAATACTAAAAATGCCCATATTTTTTCC
TCCTTATAAAATTAGTATAATTATAGCACGCGAATTCATCGAATAAATACCTGTGACGGAAGATCACTTC
GCAGAATAAATAAATCCTGGTGTCCCTGTTGATACCGGGAAGCCCTGGGCCAACTTTTGGCGAAAATGAG
ACGTTGATCGGCACGTAAGAGGTTCCAACTTTCACCATAATGAAATAAGATCACTACCGGGCGTATTTTT
TGAGTTATCGAGATTTTCAGGAGCTAAGGAAGCTAAAATGGAGAAAAAAATCACTGGATATACCACCGTT
GATATATCCCAATGGCATCGTAAAGAACATTTTGAGGCATTTCAGTCAGTTGCTCAATGTACCTATAACC
AGACCGTTCAGCTGGATATTACGGCCTTTTTAAAGACCGTAAAGAAAAATAAGCACAAGTTTTATCCGGC
CTTTATTCACATTCTTGCCCGCCTGATGAATGCTCATCCGGCCGGAATTCCGTATGGCAATGAAAGACGG
TGAGCTGGTGATATGGGATAGTGTTCACCCTTGTTACACCGTTTTCCATGAGCAAACTGAAACGTTTTCA
TCGCTCTGGAGTGAATACCACGACGATTTCCGGCAGTTTCTACACATATATTCGCAAGATGTGGCGTGTT
ACGGTGAAAACCTGGCCTATTTCCCTAAAGGGTTTATTGAGAATATGTTTTTCGTCTCAGCCAATCCCTG
GGTGAGTTTCACCAGTTTTGATTTAAACGTGGCCAATATGGACAACTTCTTCGCCCCCGTTTTCACCATG
GGCAAATATTATACGCAAGGCGACAAGGTGCTGATGCCGCTGGCGATTCAGGTTCATCATGCCGTTTGTG
ATGGCTTCCATGTCGGCAGAATGCTTAATGAATTACAACAGTACTGCGATGAGTGGCAGGGCGGGGCGTA
ATTTTTTTAAGGCAGTTATTGGTGCCCTTAAACGCCTGGTGCTACGCCTGAATAAGTGATAATAAGCGGA
TGAATGGCAGAAATTCGATATCTAGATCAGATCTTGATCCCCTGCGCCATCAGATCCTTGGCGGCAAGAA
AGCCATCCAGTTTACTTTGCAGGGCTTCCCAACCTTCCCAGAGGGCGCCCCAGCTGGCAATTCCGGTTCG
CTTGCTGTCCATAAAACCGCCCAGTCTAGCTATCGCCATGTAAGCCCACTGCAAGCTACCTGCTTTCTCT
TTGCGCTTGCGTTTTCCCTTGTCCAGATAGCCCAGTAGCTGACATTCATCCGGGGTCAGCACCGTTTCTG
CGGACTGGCTTTCTACGTGTTCCGCTTCCTTTAGCAGCCCTTGCGCCCTGAGTGCTTGCGGCAGCGTGAA
GCTTTCTCTGAGCTGTAACAGCCTGACCGCAACAAACGAGAGGATCGAGACCATCCGCTCCAGATTATCC
GGCTCCTCCATGCGTTGCCTCTCGGCTCCTGCTCCGGTTTTCCATGCCTTATGGAACTCCTCGATCCGCC
AGCGATGGGTATAAATGTCGATGACGCGCAAGGCTTGGGCTAGCGACTCGACCGGTTCGCCGGTCAGCAA
CAACCATTTCAACGGGGTCTCACCCTTGGGCGGGTTAATCTCCTCGGCCAGCACCGCGTTGAGCGTGATA
TTCCCCTGTTTTAGCGTGATGCGCCCACTGCGCAGGCTCAAGCTCGCCTTGCGGGCTGGTCGATTTTTAC
GTTTACCGCGTTTATCCACCACGCCCTTTTGCGGAATGCTGATCTGATAGCCACCCAACTCCGGTTGGTT
CTTCAGATGGTCGATCAGATACAACCCAGACTCTACGTCCTTGCGTGGGTGCTTGGAGCGCACCACGAAG
CGCTCGTTATGCGCCAGCCTGTCCTGCAGATAAGCATGAATATCGGCTTCGCGGTCACAGACCGCAATCA
CGTTGCTCATCATGCTGCCCATGCGTAACCGGCTAGTTGCGGCCGCTGCCAGCCATTTGCCACTCTCCTT
TTCATCCGCATCGGCAGGGTCATCCGGGCGCATCCACCACTCCTGATGCAGTAATCCTACGGTGCGGAAT
GTGGTGGCCTCGAGCAAGAGAACGGAGTGAACCCACCATCCGCGGGATTTATCCTGAATAGAGCCCAGCT
TGCCAAGCTCTTCGGCGACCTGGTGGCGATAACTCAAAGAGGTGGTGTCCTCAATGGCCAGCAGTTCGGG
AAACTCCTGAGCCAACTTGACTGTTTGCATGGCGCCAGCCTTTCTGATCGCCTCGGCAGAAACGTTGGGA
TTGCGGATAAATCGGTAAGCGCCTTCCTGGGCGGCTTTACTACCCTCTGATGAGATGGTTATTGATTTAC
CAGAATATTTTGCCAATTGGGCGGCGACGTTAACCAAGCGGGCAGTACGGCGAGGATCACCCAGCGCCGC
CGAAGAGAACACAGATTTAGCCCAGTCGGCCGCACGATGAAGAGCAGAAGTTATCATGAACGTTACCATG
TTAGGAGGTCACATGGAATATCAGATTCTGGAAAACGGGAAAGGTTCCGTACTAGTACGCTAGATGTGTA
TAAGAGACAGCTGAGCTCGCGAAAGCTTGCATGCCTGCAGGTCCCCTCGATGAATTCATCGATGGGATCG
TCTTGCCTTGCTCGTCGGTGATGTACTTCACCAGCTCCGCGAAGTCGCTCTTCTTGATGGAGCGCATGGG
GACGTGCTTGGCAATCACGCGCACCCCCCGGCCGTTTTAGCGGCTAAAAAAGTCATGGCTCTGCCCTCGG
GCGGACCACGCCCATCATGACCTTGCCAAGCTCGTCCTGCTTCTCTTCGATCTTCGCCAGCAGGGCGAGG
ATCGTGGCATCACCGAACCGCGCCGTGCGCGGGTCGTCGGTGAGCCAGAGTTTCAGCAGGCCGCCCAGGC
GGCCCAGGTCGCCATTGATGCGGGCCAGCTCGCGGACGTGCTCATAGTCCACGACGCCCGTGATTTTGTA
GCCCTGGCCGACGGCCAGCAGGTAGGCCGACAGGCTCATGCCGGCCGCCGCCGCCTTTTCCTCAATCGCT
CTTCGTTCGTCTGGAAGGCAGTACACCTTGATAGGTGGGCTGCCCTTCCTGGTTGGCTTGGTTTCATCAG
CCATCCGCTTGCCCTCATCTGTTACGCCGGCGGTAGCCGGCCAGCCTCGCAGAGCAGGATTCCCGTTGAG
CACCGCCAGGTGCGAATAAGGGACAGTGAAGAAGGAACACCCGCTCGCGGGTGGGCCTACTTCACCTATC
CTGCCCGGCTGACGCCGTTGGATACACCAAGGAAAGTCTACACGAACCCTTTGGCAAAATCCTGTATATC
GTGCGAAAAAGGATGGATATACCGAAAAAATCGCTATAATGACCCCGAAGCAGGGTTATGCAGCGGAAGA
TCGTCGACCTGCAGGCATGCAAGCTTTCGCGAGCTCAG
