>Addgene plasmid #70284 | pRL692 | addgene partial sequence | sequence record 131922 | CAT-F2 5'-ccgttttcaccatgggcaa-3'
GCTGATGCCGCTGGCGATTCAGGTTCATCATGCCGTTTGTGATGGCTTCCATGTCGGCAGAATGCTTAAT
GAATTACAACAGTACTGCGATGAGTGGCAGGGCGGGGCGTAATTTTTTTAAGGCAGTTATTGGTGCCCTT
AAACGCCTGGTTGCTACGCCTGAATAAGTGATAATAAGCGGATGAATGGCAGAAATTCGATATCTAGATC
AGATCTTGATCCCCTGCGCCATCAGATCCTTGGCGGCAAGAAAGCCATCCAGTTTACTTTGCAGGGCTTC
CCAACCTTCCCAGAGGGCGCCCCAGCTGGCAATTCCGGTTCGCTTGCTGTCCATAAAACCGCCCAGTCTA
GCTATCGCCATGTAAGCCCACTGCAAGCTACCTGCTTTCTCTTTGCGCTTGCGTTTTCCCTTGTCCAGAT
AGCCCAGTAGCTGACATTCATCCGGGGTCAGCACCGTTTCTGCGGACTGGCTTTCTACGTGTTCCGCTTC
CTTTAGCAGCCCTTGCGCCCTGAGTGCTTGCGGCAGCGTGAAGCTTTCTCTGAGCTGTAACAGCCTGACC
GCAACAAACGAGAGGATCGAGACCATCCGCTCCAGATTATCCGGCTCCTCCATGCGTTGCCTCTCGGCTC
CTGCTCCGGTTTTCCATGCCTTATGGAACTCCTCGATCCGCCAGCGATGGGTATAAATGTCGATGACGCG
CAAGGCTTGGGCTAGCGACTCGACCGGTTCGCTGGTCAGCAACAACCATTTCAACGGGGTCTCACCCTTG
GGCGGGTTAATCTCCTCGGCCAGCACCGCGTTGAGCGTGATATTCCCCTGTTTTAGCGTG
